Addgene plasmid #65971: psicheck_NDUFA6_3UTR_mut
Purpose: Luciferase assay vector, assessing regulation of NDUFA6 3' UTR, with two mutated tandem CAC motifs
Depositing lab: Thomas Tuschl. Depositing organization: Rockefeller University.
Backbone
  Vector backbone: psiCHECK-2
  Backbone manufacturer: Promega, modified by the Tuschl lab
  Backbone size w/o insert (bp): 6249
  Modifications to backbone: DEST-LR: includes LR clonase sites to introduce insert
  Vector type: Mammalian Expression
Growth in bacteria
  Bacterial resistance: Ampicillin, 100 μg/mL
  Growth temperature: 37°C
  Growth strain: DH5alpha
  Copy number: Unknown
Gene/Insert
  Gene/Insert name: NDUFA6
  Species: H. sapiens (human)
  Mutation: mutated tandem CAC motif to CCC motif
  Entrez Gene: NDUFA6 (a.k.a. B14, CI-B14, LYRM6, NADHB14)
  Cloning method: Gateway Cloning
  Sequencing primers: 5′ T7 EEV7
Terms and licenses: Academic/Nonprofit Terms; Industry Terms: Not Available to Industry
Depositor comments: Mutagenesis of Addgene plasmid 65886 using following primers GCA CGT TGA TAC TAT TTT AGA GCC CAA ATA AAC TCC CTA TAC AAT GG CCA TTG TAT AGG GAG TTT ATT TGG GCT CTA AAA TAG TAT CAA CGT GC
How to cite: psicheck_NDUFA6_3UTR_mut was a gift from Thomas Tuschl (Addgene plasmid # 65971 ; http://n2t.net/addgene:65971 ; RRID:Addgene_65971)
