[The description below was written by a language model from this plasmid's Addgene catalogue record.]
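Description:
psicheck_NDUFA6_3UTR_mut is a mammalian expression reporter plasmid built on psiCHECK-2, a commercial dual-luciferase backbone that the depositing lab converted into a Gateway destination vector so that inserts can be introduced by LR recombination. It is propagated in E. coli under ampicillin selection; the copy number is listed as unknown, and no feature table accompanies the record, so the origin of replication and the individual promoters are not documented there. In the standard psiCHECK-2 design, a test sequence is placed downstream of the Renilla luciferase coding region so that it acts as that reporter's 3' UTR, while an independently expressed firefly luciferase on the same plasmid provides an internal normalisation control. The record does not itself spell out this arrangement for the modified backbone.

The insert is the 3' UTR of human NDUFA6, which encodes a subunit of mitochondrial respiratory complex I (also known as B14 or LYRM6). This version carries point mutations that change two tandem CAC motifs to CCC, and it was produced by site-directed mutagenesis of a companion plasmid, presumably the corresponding wild-type 3' UTR reporter. The construct is intended for luciferase assays of post-transcriptional regulation acting through the NDUFA6 3' UTR. Comparing normalised reporter output from the mutant with that of the unmutated parent tests whether the CAC motifs are needed for the regulatory effect, for example as recognition elements for a sequence-specific trans-acting factor. The record does not name the factor under study.
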