>Addgene plasmid #65971 | psicheck_NDUFA6_3UTR_mut | addgene partial sequence | sequence record 117766 | psiCHECK2-R 5'-CGAGGTCCGAAGACTCATTT-3'
TGAAAATAAAGATATTTTATTGCGGCCAGCGGCCGCTCTAGGTTTAAACCAACCACTTTGTACAAGAAAG
CTGGGTGTCAGTTCTTGAACCTGTGTTGATGTTTATTCTGCCACTGAGAGGTACACCAGGGTTTCCAAAG
ACAGTAGGAATATTTCTGTTCTCTGTGTATATTGAACAGCTGTGCACCTAAGCAGGGTGCCTGAGTAGGA
AGTTAATTTCATTTTAAGGGCTGGAGCTTGTTACAAGTAGCGGAGCCAAGCCTTTGCACATCCATTTTCT
TCAGAACCCAAGGAAAACTAGCCCATCTTGACAGCTCTACTTTTGCGCCTGTTAGTGCTGCCCTGATCCC
TGACAGGAAGAGCTGGCTAATTTTAGATAATCTGTGCCCTGACACTAAAGTGTCTAATCATAGGGGCTAT
AGAAACAACTACATTAACAAGTCGTCCAGCCTCATGCCCAATGTCACAATTTTTGAACAGATGGCCTCCT
TCCTTCCTGTTTACTGACATGCAAGGCTCTGAGAAAAATAATTCAATCCAATTTACAGCAAACACCACAT
TTCAAGAAAAGGGAAAGAACAGGTGATGTGTATACCAAGGTCCCACTTGCTCAGGCAAAAAGAGGCTGCA
GAAAATTGGTTCATCAATGGAATTCTATCACAAAGTGACCATTGTATAGGGAGTTTATTTGGGCTCTAAA
ATAGTATCAACGTGCATCTTTCCACTGAATGACTGAAGCCTGCTTTTTTGTACAAACTTGTTGATCTAGA
AGCCTCGAGCGATCGCC
