>Addgene plasmid #65971 | psicheck_NDUFA6_3UTR_mut | addgene partial sequence | sequence record 117767 | SV40pro-F2 5'-CCCCATGGCTGACTAATTTTT-3'
AAGTAGTGAGGAGGCTTTTTTGGAGGCCTAGGCTTTTGCAAAAAGCTTGATTCTTCTGACACAACAGTCT
CGAACTTAAGCTGCAGAAGTTGGTCGTGAGGCACTGGGCAGGTAAGTATCAAGGTTACAAGACAGGTTTA
AGGAGACCAATAGAAACTGGGCTTGTCGAGACAGAGAAGACTCTTGCGTTTCTGATAGGCACCTATTGGT
CTTACTGACATCCACTTTGCCTTTCTCTCCACAGGTGTCCACTCCCAGTTCAATTACAGCTCTTAAGGCT
AGAGTACTTAATACGACTCACTATAGGCTAGCCACCATGGCTTCCAAGGTGTACGACCCCGAGCAACGCA
AACGCATGATCACTGGGCCTCAGTGGTGGGCTCGCTGCAAGCAAATGAACGTGCTGGACTCCTTCATCAA
CTACTATGATTCCGAGAAGCACGCCGAGAACGCCGTGATTTTTCTGCATGGTAACGCTGCCTCCAGCTAC
CTGTGGAGGCACGTCGTGCCTCACATCGAGCCCGTGGCTAGATGCATCATCCCTGATCTGATCGGAATGG
GTAAGTCCGGCAAGAGCGGGAATGGCTCATATCGCCTCCTGGATCACTACAAGTACCTCACCGCTTGGTT
CGAGCTGCTGAACCTTCCAAAGAAAATCATCT
